>Addgene plasmid #171944 | EGFP-INPP4A | addgene full sequence | sequence record 337974 | Addgene NGS Result
TAGTTATTAATAGTAATCAATTACGGGGTCATTAGTTCATAGCCATATATGGAGTTCCGCGTTACATAAC
TTACGGTAAATGGCCCGCCTGGCTGACCGCCCAACGACCCCCGCCCATTGACGTCAATAATGACGTATGT
TCCCATAGTAACGCCAATAGGGACTTTCCATTGACGTCAATGGGTGGAGTATTTACGGTAAACTGCCCAC
TTGGCAGTACATCAAGTGTATCATATGCCAAGTACGCCCCCTATTGACGTCAATGACGGTAAATGGCCCG
CCTGGCATTATGCCCAGTACATGACCTTATGGGACTTTCCTACTTGGCAGTACATCTACGTATTAGTCAT
CGCTATTACCATGGTGATGCGGTTTTGGCAGTACATCAATGGGCGTGGATAGCGGTTTGACTCACGGGGA
TTTCCAAGTCTCCACCCCATTGACGTCAATGGGAGTTTGTTTTGGCACCAAAATCAACGGGACTTTCCAA
AATGTCGTAACAACTCCGCCCCATTGACGCAAATGGGCGGTAGGCGTGTACGGTGGGAGGTCTATATAAG
CAGAGCTGGTTTAGTGAACCGTCAGATCCGCTAGCGCTACCGGTCGCCACCATGGTGAGCAAGGGCGAGG
AGCTGTTCACCGGGGTGGTGCCCATCCTGGTCGAGCTGGACGGCGACGTAAACGGCCACAAGTTCAGCGT
GTCCGGCGAGGGCGAGGGCGATGCCACCTACGGCAAGCTGACCCTGAAGTTCATCTGCACCACCGGCAAG
CTGCCCGTGCCCTGGCCCACCCTCGTGACCACCCTGACCTACGGCGTGCAGTGCTTCAGCCGCTACCCCG
ACCACATGAAGCAGCACGACTTCTTCAAGTCCGCCATGCCCGAAGGCTACGTCCAGGAGCGCACCATCTT
CTTCAAGGACGACGGCAACTACAAGACCCGCGCCGAGGTGAAGTTCGAGGGCGACACCCTGGTGAACCGC
ATCGAGCTGAAGGGCATCGACTTCAAGGAGGACGGCAACATCCTGGGGCACAAGCTGGAGTACAACTACA
ACAGCCACAACGTCTATATCATGGCCGACAAGCAGAAGAACGGCATCAAGGTGAACTTCAAGATCCGCCA
CAACATCGAGGACGGCAGCGTGCAGCTCGCCGACCACTACCAGCAGAACACCCCCATCGGCGACGGCCCC
GTGCTGCTGCCCGACAACCACTACCTGAGCACCCAGTCCGCCCTGAGCAAAGACCCCAACGAGAAGCGCG
ATCACATGGTCCTGCTGGAGTTCGTGACCGCCGCCGGGATCACTCTCGGCATGGACGAGCTGTACAAGTC
CGGACTCAGATCTCGAGCTCAAGCTTCGAATTCTATGACAGCAAGAGAGCACAGCCCTCGCCATGGTGCC
AGGGCCCGTGCAATGCAGCGGGCTTCCACCATCGACGTGGCGGCCGACATGCTGGGCCTCTCTCTGGCAG
GAAATATACAAGACCCAGATGAGCCCATTTTAGAATTTAGCTTAGCTTGCAGTGAGCTGCATACTCCATC
GCTAGATCGAAAGCCAAATAGTTTTGTTGCGGTGAGTGTCACCACCCCTCCTCAGGCATTCTGGACGAAG
CATGCACAGACGGAGATCATTGAGGGAACCAACAATCCTATATTTCTAAGCAGTATTGCCTTCTTTCAAG
ACTCTCTTATCAATCAGATGACACAAGTCAAACTCTCCGTGTATGATGTCAAAGATAGATCTCAGGGAAC
AATGTATTTACTGGGCTCTGGAACGTTCATTGTCAAAGATCTGCTCCAGGACAGGCATCATAGGTTGCAT
TTAACACTAAGGTCTGCAGAGAGTGACCGTGTAGGTAACATCACCGTGATTGGCTGGCAGATGGAGGAGA
AGTCAGACCAACGGCCCCCTGTGACCCGGTCTGTGGACACTGTCAATGGGAGGATGGTTCTTCCTGTCGA
TGAGAGCTTGACGGAGGCGTTAGGAATCCGATCCAAATACGCTTCATTGCGAAAGGACACTTTGCTGAAA
TCGGTGTTCGGTGGTGCCATCTGCCGCATGTACCGGTTTCCAACCACTGATGGTAACCATTTGCGGATCC
TGGAGCAGATGGCAGAGAGCGTGCTCTCCCTGCACGTGCCCCGGCAGTTCGTGAAGCTCCTACTAGAGGA
AGATGCAGCCAGAGTGTGTGAGCTGGAGGAGCTGGGAGAGCTGTCCCCTTGCTGGGAGAGCCTCCGGCGC
CAAATTGTCACCCAGTACCAGACCATCATCCTCACATACCAGGAGAACCTGACCGACCTCCATCAGTACA
GAGGGCCCTCGTTTAAAGCAAGCAGTTTGAAAGCAGATAAAAAGTTAGAATTTGTTCCCACAAACTTGCA
CATACAAAGGATGAGAGTTCAAGACGATGGAGGATCAGATCAGAACTACGACATCGTCACCATTGGGGCG
CCAGCAGCACACTGCCAAGGTTTTAAGTCAGGAGGTCTCCGCAAAAAGCTGCACAAATTTGAAGAGACCA
AGAAACATACATCATCTGGCTGCCAGTCCATAATCTACATACCCCAGGATGTTGTCAGAGCCAAGGAGAT
CATCGCCCAGATCAACACCCTGAAAACCCAAGTGAGTTACTACGCAGAGCGGCTGTCAAGGGCAGCCAAG
GACAGGTCTGCCACTGGCCTTGAGAGGACACTCGCCATCTTGGCAGACAAGACACGGCAGCTGGTCACGG
TCTGCGACTGCAAGCTCCTGGCCAACTCCATCCATGGGCTGAACGCTGCACGGCCTGACTACATTGCCTC
CAAGGCCTCTCCCACTTCGACTGAGGAGGAGCAGGTGATGCTTAGAAATGACCAGGACACCCTCATGGCC
CGGTGGACAGGGAAAAACAGCCGATCTTCCCTGCAGGTGGACTGGCACGAGGAGGAGTGGGAGAAAGTGT
GGCTGAACGTGGACAAGAGCCTAGAGTGCATCATTCAGCGTGTGGACAAGCTGCTGCAGAAGGAGCGGCT
GCATGGCGAGGGCTGTGAGGATGTCTTCCCCTGTGCAGGCAGCTGCACCAGCAAGAAAGGTAACCCGGAC
AGCCACGCCTACTGGATCAGACCAGAAGACCCCTTCTGTGATGTCCCCTCCTCACCATGCCCCTCCACCA
TGCCCTCCACTGCATGCCATCCTCATCTGACCACACATTGCAGTCCCCCTCCTGAAGAGTCCAGCCCAGG
TGAATGGAGTGAGGCCCTTTACCCGCTGCTGACCACTCTCACCGACTGCGTGGCCATGATGAGTGACAAG
GCCAAGAAGGCCATGGTATTCCTGCTCATGCAGGACAGCGCGCCCACCATAGCCACCTACCTGAGCCTGC
AGTACCGCCGTGACGTGGTCTTCTGCCAGACGCTGACCGCCCTCATCTGCGGCTTCATCATTAAGCTGAG
GAACTGCCTGCATGACGACGGCTTCCTGCGCCAGCTCTACACCATCGGGCTGCTGGCCCAGTTCGAGAGC
CTGCTGAGCACCTACGGGGAGGAGCTGGCAATGCTGGAGGACATGAGCCTTGGGATCATGGACTTGAGGA
ACGTGACCTTCAAAGTCACTCAGGCCACTTCCAGCGCCTCCGCAGACATGCTGCCCGTCATCACAGGAAA
TCGCGACGAGTTTAACGTGCGGGTCCCTCTGCCGGGCCCGCTGTTTGACGCCTTGCCCCGGGAGATCCAG
AGTGGCATGCTGCTGCGAGTGCAGCCCGTCCTCTTCAACGTGGGCATCAATGAGCAGCAGACACTGGCCG
AGAGGTTTGGCGATACGTCTTTACAAGAAGTCATCAACGTGGAGAGTTTGGTGCGGTTAAATTCCTACTT
TGAGCAGTTTAAGGAAGTTTTGCCTGAGGATTGCCTGCCTCGGTCTCGCAGTCAGACGTGCCTGCCAGAG
CTGCTGCGGTTTCTGGGTCAGAACGTGCATGCCCGGAAGAATAAGAACGTCGACATTCTCTGGCAAGCTG
CTGAGATCTGCCGCCGCCTTAATGGGGTCCGGTTCACCAGCTGCAAGAGCGCTAAGGACCGTACAGCCAT
GTCGGTGACACTGGAGCAGTGCCTGATCCTGCAACACGAGCATGGCATGGCCCCGCAGGTCTTCACCCAG
GCCCTGGAGTGCATGCGCAGTGAGGGTTGTCGAAGAGAAAATACAATGAAGAATGTTGGAAGTCGCAAAT
ATGCATTTAATTCCCTGCAGCTGAAGGCTTTCCCCAAGCATTACAGGCCTCCCGAAGGGACTTACGGAAA
AGTTGAAACGGCCCGCGGGCCCGGGATCCACCGGATCTAGATAACTGATCATAATCAGCCATACCACATT
TGTAGAGGTTTTACTTGCTTTAAAAAACCTCCCACACCTCCCCCTGAACCTGAAACATAAAATGAATGCA
ATTGTTGTTGTTAACTTGTTTATTGCAGCTTATAATGGTTACAAATAAAGCAATAGCATCACAAATTTCA
CAAATAAAGCATTTTTTTCACTGCATTCTAGTTGTGGTTTGTCCAAACTCATCAATGTATCTTAACGCGT
AAATTGTAAGCGTTAATATTTTGTTAAAATTCGCGTTAAATTTTTGTTAAATCAGCTCATTTTTTAACCA
ATAGGCCGAAATCGGCAAAATCCCTTATAAATCAAAAGAATAGACCGAGATAGGGT
[37 nt withheld, positions 4677-4713]
AAAGAACGTGGACTCCAACGTCAAAGG
[49 nt withheld, positions 4741-4789]
T
[91 nt withheld, positions 4791-4881]
G
[124 nt withheld, positions 4883-5006]
CAGGTGGCACTTTTCGGGGAAATGTGCGCGGAACCCCTATTTGTTTATTTTTCTAAATACATTCAAATAT
GTATCCGCTCATGAGACAATAACCCTGATAAATGCTTCAATAATATTGAAAAAGGAAGAGTCCTGAGGCG
GAAAGAACCAGCTGTGGAATGTGTGTCAGTTAGGGTGTGGAAAGTCCCCAGGCTCCCCAGCAGGCAGAAG
TATGCAAAGCATGCATCTCAATTAGTCAGCAACCAGGTGTGGAAAGTCCCCAGGCTCCCCAGCAGGCAGA
AGTATGCAAAGCATGCATCTCAATTAGTCAGCAACCATAGTCCCGCCCCTAACTCCGCCCATCCCGCCCC
TAACTCCGCCCAGTTCCGCCCATTCTCCGCCCCATGGCTGACTAATTTTTTTTATTTATGCAGAGGCCGA
GGCCGCCTCGGCCTCTGAGCTATTCCAGAAGTAGTGAGGAGGCTTTTTTGGAGGCCTAGGCTTTTGCAAA
GATCGATCAAGAGACAGGATGAGGATCGTTTCGCATGATTGAACAAGATGGATTGCACGCAGGTTCTCCG
GCCGCTTGGGTGGAGAGGCTATTCGGCTATGACTGGGCACAACAGACAATCGGCTGCTCTGATGCCGCCG
TGTTCCGGCTGTCAGCGCAGGGGCGCCCGGTTCTTTTTGTCAAGACCGACCTGTCCGGTGCCCTGAATGA
ACTGCAAGACGAGGCAGCGCGGCTATCGTGGCTGGCCACGACGGGCGTTCCTTGCGCAGCTGTGCTCGAC
GTTGTCACTGAAGCGGGAAGGGACTGGCTGCTATTGGGCGAAGTGCCGGGGCAGGATCTCCTGTCATCTC
ACCTTGCTCCTGCCGAGAAAGTATCCATCATGGCTGATGCAATGCGGCGGCTGCATACGCTTGATCCGGC
TACCTGCCCATTCGACCACCAAGCGAAACATCGCATCGAGCGAGCACGTACTCGGATGGAAGCCGGTCTT
GTCGATCAGGATGATCTGGACGAAGAGCATCAGGGGCTCGCGCCAGCCGAACTGTTCGCCAGGCTCAAGG
CGAGCATGCCCGACGGCGAGGATCTCGTCGTGACCCATGGCGATGCCTGCTTGCCGAATATCATGGTGGA
AAATGGCCGCTTTTCTGGATTCATCGACTGTGGCCGGCTGGGTGTGGCGGACCGCTATCAGGACATAGCG
TTGGCTACCCGTGATATTGCTGAAGAGCTTGGCGGCGAATGGGCTGACCGCTTCCTCGTGCTTTACGGTA
TCGCCGCTCCCGATTCGCAGCGCATCGCCTTCTATCGCCTTCTTGACGAGTTCTTCTGAGCGGGACTCTG
GGGTTCGAAATGACCGACCAAGCGACGCCCAACCTGCCATCACGAGATTTCGATTCCACCGCCGCCTTCT
ATGAAAGGTTGGGCTTCGGAATCGTTTTCCGGGACGCCGGCTGGATGATCCTCCAGCGCGGGGATCTCAT
GCTGGAGTTCTTCGCCCACCCTAGGGGGAGGCTAACTGAAACACGGAAGGAGACAATACCGGAAGGAACC
CGCGCTATGACGGCAATAAAAAGACAGAATAAAACGCACGGTGTTGGGTCGTTTGTTCATAAACGCGGGG
TTCGGTCCCAGGGCTGGCACTCTGTCGATACCCCACCGAGACCCCATTGGGGCCAATACGCCCGCGTTTC
TTCCTTTTCCCCACCCCACCCCCCAAGTTCGGGTGAAGGCCCAGGGCTCGCAGCCAACGTCGGGGCGGCA
GGCCCTGCCATAGCCTCAGGTTACTCATATATACTTTAGATTGATTTAAAACTTCATTTTTAATTTAAAA
GGATCTAGGTGAAGATCCTTTTTGATAATCTCATGACCAAAATCCCTTAACGTGAGTTTTCGTTCCACTG
AGCGTCAGACCCCGTAGAAAAGATCAAAGGATCTTCTTGAGATCCTTTTTTTCTGCGCGTAATCTGCTGC
TTGCAAACAAAAAAACCACCGCTACCAGCGGTGGTTTGTTTGCCGGATCAAGAGCTACCAACTCTTTTTC
CGAAGGTAACTGGCTTCAGCAGAGCGCAGATACCAAATACTGTTCTTCTAGTGTAGCCGTAGTTAGGCCA
CCACTTCAAGAACTCTGTAGCACCGCCTACATACCTCGCTCTGCTAATCCTGTTACCAGTGGCTGCTGCC
AGTGGCGATAAGTCGTGTCTTACCGGGTTGGACTCAAGACGATAGTTACCGGATAAGGCGCAGCGGTCGG
GCTGAACGGGGGGTTCGTGCACACAGCCCAGCTTGGAGCGAACGACCTACACCGAACTGAGATACCTACA
GCGTGAGCTATGAGAAAGCGCCACGCTTCCCGAAGGGAGAAAGGCGGACAGGTATCCGGTAAGCGGCAGG
GTCGGAACAGGAGAGCGCACGAGGGAGCTTCCAGGGGGAAACGCCTGGTATCTTTATAGTCCTGTCGGGT
TTCGCCACCTCTGACTTGAGCGTCGATTTTTGTGATGCTCGTCAGGGGGGCGGAGCCTATGGAAAAACGC
CAGCAACGCGGCCTTTTTACGGTTCCTGGCCTTTTGCTGGCCTTTTGCTCACATGTTCTTTCCTGCGTTA
TCCCCTGATTCTGTGGATAACCGTATTACCGCCATGCAT
Features (pLannotate 1.2.2; 16 found; start..end, strand, type, name):
     60..363     +  enhancer       CMV enhancer: human cytomegalovirus immediate early enhancer
    364..567     +  promoter       CMV promoter: human cytomegalovirus (CMV) immediate early promoter
    612..1328    +  CDS            EGFP: EGFP is a basic (constitutively fluorescent) green fluorescent protein published in 1996, derived from Aequorea victoria. It is reported to be a rapidly-maturing weak dimer with moderate acid sensitivity.
   1329..1364    +  misc_feature   MCS (fragment): multiple cloning site
   1365..4280    +  CDS            INPP4A: INP4A_HUMAN - Experimental evidence at protein level: Swiss-Prot protein existence level 1. [Isoform 4]: Displays no 4-phosphatase activity for PtdIns(3,4)P2, Ins(3,4)P2, or Ins(1,3,4)P3. From Homo sapiens (Human).
   4283..4304    +  misc_feature   MCS (fragment): multiple cloning site
   4316..4400    +  CDS            large T antigen (fragment): large T antigen from SV40 (simian virus 40)
   4423..4544    +  polyA_signal   SV40 poly(A) signal: SV40 polyadenylation signal
   4578..5006    -  rep_origin     f1 ori (sequence partly withheld): f1 bacteriophage origin of replication; arrow indicates direction of (+) strand synthesis
   5033..5137    +  promoter       AmpR promoter: bla
   5139..5496    +  promoter       SV40 promoter: SV40 enhancer and early promoter
   5531..6325    +  CDS            NeoR/KanR: aminoglycoside phosphotransferase from Tn5; aph(3')-II (or nptII); confers resistance to neomycin, kanamycin, and G418 (Geneticin®)
   6346..6498    +  CDS            ble (fragment): BLE_KLEPN - Experimental evidence at protein level: Swiss-Prot protein existence level 1. Binding protein with a strong affinity to the bleomycin family of antibiotics. Binds to CL990; an antimitotic-antibiotic compound. From Klebsiella pneumoniae.
   6557..6604    +  polyA_signal   HSV TK poly(A) signal: herpes simplex virus thymidine kinase polyadenylation signal (Cole and Stacy, 1985)
   6695..6711    -  polyA_signal   bGH poly(A) signal (fragment): bovine growth hormone polyadenylation signal
   6933..7521    +  rep_origin     ori: high-copy-number ColE1/pMB1/pBR322/pUC origin of replication
