[The description below was written by a language model from this plasmid's Addgene catalogue record and pLannotate feature annotations shown in this document.]
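Description:
EGFP-INPP4A is a 7,635-bp mammalian expression plasmid built on the pEGFP-C1 backbone that produces human INPP4A (inositol polyphosphate-4-phosphatase type I A) fused at its N terminus to enhanced green fluorescent protein. Transcription is driven by the human cytomegalovirus immediate early enhancer and promoter. The EGFP coding sequence runs through a short remnant of the multiple cloning site into the INPP4A open reading frame, and the transcript is terminated by the SV40 polyadenylation signal. The insert corresponds to a human reference cDNA but carries one point mutation, R507K, which the depositor reports does not affect function.

The plasmid replicates in E. coli from a high-copy ColE1/pUC-type origin and also carries an f1 phage origin, which permits single-stranded DNA production. A single Tn5 aminoglycoside phosphotransferase gene (NeoR/KanR) provides both selections. A bacterial bla-type promoter expresses it for kanamycin resistance in bacteria, and the adjacent SV40 enhancer/early promoter expresses it in mammalian cells for G418 selection, with the HSV thymidine kinase polyadenylation signal downstream. The small annotated fragments of SV40 large T antigen, ble and the bGH poly(A) signal are most likely backbone remnants or partial annotation matches rather than functional elements.

The stated purpose is expression of INPP4A in mammalian cells. The fluorescent tag allows the enzyme's localization and dynamics to be followed by microscopy. The associated publication concerns PI(3,4)P2-mediated membrane tubulation, integrin trafficking and invasive cell migration. This fits with use of this PI(3,4)P2-directed 4-phosphatase to visualize or perturb that lipid pool, although the record does not detail specific experiments.
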