Addgene plasmid #171944: EGFP-INPP4A
Purpose: Expresses INPP4A in mammalian cells
Depositing lab: Cheng-han Yu. Publication: PI(3,4)P2-mediated membrane tubulation promotes integrin trafficking and invasive cell migration. Feng Z, Yu CH. Proc Natl Acad Sci U S A. 2021 May 11;118(19). pii: 2017645118. doi: 10.1073/pnas.2017645118. PubMed 33947811.
Backbone
  Vector backbone: pEGFP-C1
  Vector type: Mammalian Expression
  Selectable markers: Neomycin (select with G418)
Growth in bacteria
  Bacterial resistance: Kanamycin, 50 μg/mL
  Growth temperature: 37°C
  Growth strain: DH5alpha
  Copy number: Unknown
Gene/Insert
  Gene/Insert name: INPP4A
  Species: H. sapiens (human)
  Mutation: See Depositor Comments Below
  GenBank ID: DQ895315.2
  Entrez Gene: INPP4A (a.k.a. INPP4, TVAS1)
  Tag / fusion protein: EGFP (N terminal on backbone)
Terms and licenses: Academic/Nonprofit Terms; Industry Terms: Not Available to Industry
Depositor comments: Note: This plasmid has a point mutation R507K compared to reference sequence DQ895315.2. The depositor has confirmed that it does not affect plasmid function.
How to cite: EGFP-INPP4A was a gift from Cheng-han Yu (Addgene plasmid # 171944 ; http://n2t.net/addgene:171944 ; RRID:Addgene_171944)
