>Addgene plasmid #171944 | EGFP-INPP4A | depositor partial sequence | sequence record 333429 | CMV forward
GGGGGGAGCATATAGCAGAGCTGGTTTAGTGAACCGTCAGATCCGCTAGCGCTACCGGTCGCCACCATGG
TGAGCAAGGGCGAGGAGCTGTTCACCGGGGTGGTGCCCATCCTGGTCGAGCTGGACGGCGACGTAAACGG
CCACAAGTTCAGCGTGTCCGGCGAGGGCGAGGGCGATGCCACCTACGGCAAGCTGACCCTGAAGTTCATC
TGCACCACCGGCAAGCTGCCCGTGCCCTGGCCCACCCTCGTGACCACCCTGACCTACGGCGTGCAGTGCT
TCAGCCGCTACCCCGACCACATGAAGCAGCACGACTTCTTCAAGTCCGCCATGCCCGAAGGCTACGTCCA
GGAGCGCACCATCTTCTTCAAGGACGACGGCAACTACAAGACCCGCGCCGAGGTGAAGTTCGAGGGCGAC
ACCCTGGTGAACCGCATCGAGCTGAAGGGCATCGACTTCAAGGAGGACGGCAACATCCTGGGGCACAAGC
TGGAGTACAACTACAACAGCCACAACGTCTATATCATGGCCGACAAGCAGAAGAACGGCATCAAGGTGAA
CTTCAAGATCCGCCACAACATCGAGGACGGCAGCGTGCAGCTCGCCGACCACTACCAGCAGAACACCCCC
ATCGGCGACGGCCCCGTGCTGCTGCCCGACAACCACTACCTGAGCACCCAGTCCGCCCTGAGCAAAGACC
CCAACGAGAAGCGCGATCACATGGTCCTGCTGGAGTTCGTGACCGCCGCCGGGATCACTCTCGGCATGGA
CGAGCTGTACAAGTCCGGACTCAGATCTCGAGCTCAAGCTTCGAATTCTATGACAGCAAGAGAGCACAGC
CCTCGCCATGGTGCCAGGGCCCGTGCAATGCAGCGGGCTTCCACCATCGACGTGGCGGCCGACATGCTGG
GCCTCTCTCTGGCAGGAAATATACAAGACCCAGATGAGCCCATTTTAGAATTTAGCTTAGCTTGCAGTGA
GCTGCATACTCCATCGCTAGATCGAAAGCCAAATAGTTTTGTTGCGGTGAGTGTCACCACCCCTCCTCAT
GCATTCTGGACGAGCATGCACAGACGAGATCATTGAGGGACCACATCCTATATTTTCTAGCAGTATGCCT
TCTTTCAGACTCTCTTTATCATCAGATGACCCAGTCAACTCTTCCGTGTATGAATGTCAGAATAGAATCT
CAAGGAACAATGTATTACCTGGCTCTGACCGTCATTGTTCAAAGAATCTGCTCTCCAGGACACGAGGCAC
TCTCATAAAGGGTG
