>Addgene plasmid #171944 | EGFP-INPP4A | depositor partial sequence | sequence record 333430 | SV40 reverse
CAAAGCCTGGCATAACAAGTTAACAACAACAATTGCATTCATTTTATGTTTCAGGTTCAGGGGGAGGTGT
GGGAGGTTTTTTAAAGCAAGTAAAACCTCTACAAATGTGGTATGGCTGATTATGATCAGTTATCTAGATC
CGGTGGATCCCGGGCCCGCGGGCCGTTTCAACTTTTCCGTAAGTCCCTTCGGGAGGCCTGTAATGCTTGG
GGAAAGCCTTCAGCTGCAGGGAATTAAATGCATATTTGCGACTTCCAACATTCTTCATTGTATTTTCTCT
TCGACAACCCTCACTGCGCATGCACTCCAGGGCCTGGGTGAAGACCTGCGGGGCCATGCCATGCTCGTGT
TGCAGGATCAGGCACTGCTCCAGTGTCACCGACATGGCTGTACGGTCCTTAGCGCTCTTGCAGCTGGTGA
ACCGGACCCCATTAAGGCGGCGGCAGATCTCAGCAGCTTGCCAGAGAATGTCGACGTTCTTATTCTTCCG
GGCATGCACGTTCTGACCCAGAAACCGCAGCAGCTCTGGCAGGCACGTCTGACTGCGAGACCGAGGCAGG
CAATCCTCAGGCAAAACTTCCTTAAACTGCTCAAAGTAGGAATTTAACCGCACCAAACTCTCCACGTTGA
TGACTTCTTGTAAAGACGTATCGCCAAACCTCTCGGCCAGTGTCTGCTGCTCATTGATGCCCACGTTGAA
GAGGACGGGCTGCACTCGCAGCAGCATGCCACTCTGGATCTCCCGGGGCAAGGCGTCAAACAGCGGGCCC
GGCAGAGGGACCCGCACGTTAAACTCGTCGCGATTTCCTGTGATGACGGGCAGCATGTCTGCGGAGGCGC
TGGAAGTGGCCTGAGTGACTTTGAAGGTCACGTTCCTCAAGTCCATGATCCCAAGGCTCATGTCCTCCAG
CATTGCCAGCTCCTCCCCGTAGTGCTCAGCAGCTCTCGAACTGGGCCAGCAGCCCGATGGTGTAGAGCTG
GCGCAGAAGCCGTCGTCATGCAGCAGTTCCTCAGCTTATGATGAAGCCGCAGATGAGGCGTCAGCGTCTG
CAGAGACCACGTCACGCGTACTGCAGCTCAGTAGTGGCTATGGTGGGCGCGCTGTCTGCATGACAGAATA
CCATGTCTCTACTGGTCACTCATCATGCACGCAGTCGTGAGATTGTTCAGCACGGTAAGGGCTCACTCAT
TCACTGGCTGAACTTCAGAAGGACTGCCAATGTGTGTTTCGAAATAAGAAATGGG
